>Addgene plasmid #207790 | qTAG-C-mNeon-Puro-TOMM20 | addgene full sequence | sequence record 415639 | Addgene NGS Result
TCGCGCGTTTCGGTGATGACGGTGAAAACCTCTGACACATGCAGCTCCCGGAGACGGTCACAGCTTGTCT
GTAAGCGGATGCCGGGAGCAGACAAGCCCGTCAGGGCGCGTCAGCGGGTGTTGGCGGGTGTCGGGGCTGG
CTTAACTATGCGGCATCAGAGCAGATTGTACTGAGAGTGCACCATATGCGGTGTGAAATACCGCACAGAT
GCGTAAGGAGAAAATACCGCATCAGGCGCCATTCGCCATTCAGGCTGCGCAACTGTTGGGAAGGGCGATC
GGTGCGGGCCTCTTCGCTATTACGCCAGCTGGCGAAAGGGGGATGTGCTGCAAGGCGATTAAGTTGGGTA
ACGCCAGGGTTTTCCCAGTCACGACGTTGTAAAACGACGGCCAGTGAATTCTGGTTTTAGTTACATAATT
GACTGATGTAATATTATGTAATGATGGCTGTACACAGTGTCTCATGCCCTATAATCCTAGCACTCATTTG
AGCTCAGGAGTTCAAGGCCAGCCTGGGCAACATGGTAAAACCCTGTCTCCACCAAAAATAAAAAAAAAAT
TAGCCGGGCATGGTGGCATGAGTCTGTGGTTCCAGCTACTCAGGAGGCTGAGGTGGGGGAGGATCGCTTG
AGCCCAGGAGTCAGAGGTTGCAGTGAGCTGAGATTGTGCTACTGCACTCCAGCCTGGGTTACAGAGACCC
CATCTGAATTAAAAACATATATAATGTAATGATCTGCCTCCTTTGTTAACTTGACTTTTGAAATGGGATT
GTCAGTAGTATGATCATTGTTTTCTTGGATGCCGACTGTGTGTAAAGTGTTACATTTTGAATTAAATGTC
AGAATGGGTGAACTTTACTAAGATTCAATTCTTTGAATACAAAGAGCATTTTATTTTGAAGTTAGAATCC
TAATTAAATGCTTATGACACTTTAAAAAATTATTTTTTTTTTCTTTCAGAGAATTGTAAGTGCTCAGAGC
TTAGCTGAAGATGATGTTGAAGGAGGAAGCGGAGGATCTGGCGGTACCATGGTGAGCAAGGGCGAGGAGG
ATAACATGGCCTCTCTCCCAGCGACACATGAGTTACACATCTTTGGCTCCATCAACGGTGTGGACTTTGA
CATGGTGGGTCAGGGCACCGGCAATCCAAATGATGGTTATGAGGAGTTAAACCTGAAGTCCACCAAGGGT
GACCTCCAGTTCTCCCCCTGGATTCTGGTCCCTCATATCGGGTATGGCTTCCATCAGTACCTGCCCTACC
CTGACGGGATGTCGCCTTTCCAGGCCGCCATGGTAGATGGCTCCGGATACCAAGTCCATCGCACAATGCA
GTTTGAAGATGGTGCCTCCCTTACTGTTAACTACCGCTACACCTACGAGGGAAGCCACATCAAAGGAGAG
GCCCAGGTGAAGGGGACTGGTTTCCCTGCTGACGGTCCTGTGATGACCAACTCGCTGACCGCTGCGGACT
GGTGCAGGTCGAAGAAGACTTACCCCAACGACAAAACCATCATCAGTACCTTTAAGTGGAGTTACACCAC
TGGAAATGGCAAGCGCTACCGGAGCACTGCGCGGACCACCTACACCTTTGCCAAGCCAATGGCGGCTAAC
TATCTGAAGAACCAGCCGATGTACGTGTTCCGTAAGACGGAGCTCAAGCACTCCAAGACCGAGCTCAACT
TCAAGGAGTGGCAAAAGGCCTTTACCGATGTGATGGGCATGGACGAGCTGTACAAGGGCTCTGGCTACCC
CTACGACGTGCCCGACTACGCCGGCTATCCGTATGATGTCCCGGACTATGCAACGCGTTACCGTTCGTAT
AGCATACATTATACGAAGTTATCTGGATCCGGAGCTACTAACTTCAGCCTGCTGAAGCAGGCCGGAGACG
TGGAGGAGAACCCTGGACCTTCTAGAATGACCGAGTACAAGCCCACGGTGCGCCTCGCCACCCGCGACGA
CGTCCCCAGGGCCGTACGCACCCTCGCCGCCGCGTTCGCCGACTACCCCGCCACGCGCCACACCGTCGAT
CCGGACCGCCACATCGAGCGGGTCACCGAGCTGCAAGAACTCTTCCTCACGCGCGTCGGGCTCGACATCG
GCAAGGTGTGGGTCGCGGACGACGGCGCCGCGGTGGCGGTCTGGACCACGCCGGAGAGCGTCGAAGCGGG
GGCGGTGTTCGCCGAGATCGGCCCGCGCATGGCCGAGTTGAGCGGTTCCCGGCTGGCCGCGCAGCAACAG
ATGGAAGGCCTCCTGGCGCCGCACCGGCCCAAGGAGCCCGCGTGGTTCCTGGCCACCGTCGGCGTCTCGC
CCGACCACCAGGGCAAGGGTCTGGGCAGCGCCGTCGTGCTCCCCGGAGTGGAGGCGGCCGAGCGCGCCGG
GGTGCCCGCCTTCCTGGAGACCTCCGCGCCCCGCAACCTCCCCTTCTACGAGCGGCTCGGCTTCACCGTC
ACCGCCGACGTCGAGGTGCCCGAAGGACCGCGCACCTGGTGCATGACCCGCAAGCCCGGTGCCCCCGGGA
TAACTTCGTATAGCATACATTATACGAACGGTAGCCTCGAGACCGGTAAGAGCAAGTGATGAGAAACAAA
TGTCAACATAATAAAATCTCAGTTAAAAATATTTTAAAAATTCTTGGTAGTTGAGCAGCTCTGGGGGAAT
AAGGGCAAATATGCTTGTTATGAACTACACTGAAATCTACCAAAGTTAATGTTTACTTTGTGTAGATCCA
TTTGTCTATTTTATTTATTTTTCCCAGTGAAAAGTGTATTTTGATAGAGAACTTTTCATTCTATAAATAC
ACTATGAGTTACTAAAATATCATGGATTTTGTTTATTCCTGAAACATAGTTACATAGTTAAACTGTACAT
ATGACATGGCTTATGTTAAAAATACCCAGTGCTCAGTTTTGAAAGATAGGCAAAAAAAAAAAAGTATAGG
AGAAACTGAAGAATGTACACTTTTTTAGAGGGCACATTTTGCTGTAAATCTGGAAATTTGATAGACTTGA
CTGTGTTTGTGAAAACTGAGCATTAAAGGTTTTGATTGATCCTTTCTTTCCATTTAATCTCTGAGACGTA
AATATGTGAGGTGTGCTGCTGTGCTGGGTTAACAGCTTCCTTCCCTTTCTGTGTAGCAGTCTTGAAATGT
TCTGTTTAAATCAGTAGGCTTAATGTGTTAAGCTTGGCGTAATCATGGTCATAGCTGTTTCCTGTGTGAA
ATTGTTATCCGCTCACAATTCCACACAACATACGAGCCGGAAGCATAAAGTGTAAAGCCTGGGGTGCCTA
ATGAGTGAGCTAACTCACATTAATTGCGTTGCGCTCACTGCCCGCTTTCCAGTCGGGAAACCTGTCGTGC
CAGCTGCATTAATGAATCGGCCAACGCGCGGGGAGAGGCGGTTTGCGTATTGGGCGCTCTTCCGCTTCCT
CGCTCACTGACTCGCTGCGCTCGGTCGTTCGGCTGCGGCGAGCGGTATCAGCTCACTCAAAGGCGGTAAT
ACGGTTATCCACAGAATCAGGGGATAACGCAGGAAAGAACATGTGAGCAAAAGGCCAGCAAAAGGCCAGG
AACCGTAAAAAGGCCGCGTTGCTGGCGTTTTTCCATAGGCTCCGCCCCCCTGACGAGCATCACAAAAATC
GACGCTCAAGTCAGAGGTGGCGAAACCCGACAGGACTATAAAGATACCAGGCGTTTCCCCCTGGAAGCTC
CCTCGTGCGCTCTCCTGTTCCGACCCTGCCGCTTACCGGATACCTGTCCGCCTTTCTCCCTTCGGGAAGC
GTGGCGCTTTCTCATAGCTCACGCTGTAGGTATCTCAGTTCGGTGTAGGTCGTTCGCTCCAAGCTGGGCT
GTGTGCACGAACCCCCCGTTCAGCCCGACCGCTGCGCCTTATCCGGTAACTATCGTCTTGAGTCCAACCC
GGTAAGACACGACTTATCGCCACTGGCAGCAGCCACTGGTAACAGGATTAGCAGAGCGAGGTATGTAGGC
GGTGCTACAGAGTTCTTGAAGTGGTGGCCTAACTACGGCTACACTAGAAGAACAGTATTTGGTATCTGCG
CTCTGCTGAAGCCAGTTACCTTCGGAAAAAGAGTTGGTAGCTCTTGATCCGGCAAACAAACCACCGCTGG
TAGCGGTGGTTTTTTTGTTTGCAAGCAGCAGATTACGCGCAGAAAAAAAGGATCTCAAGAAGATCCTTTG
ATCTTTTCTACGGGGTCTGACGCTCAGTGGAACGAAAACTCACGTTAAGGGATTTTGGTCATGAGATTAT
CAAAAAGGATCTTCACCTAGATCCTTTTAAATTAAAAATGAAGTTTTAAATCAATCTAAAGTATATATGA
GTAAACTTGGTCTGACAGTTACCAATGCTTAATCAGTGAGGCACCTATCTCAGCGATCTGTCTATTTCGT
TCATCCATAGTTGCCTGACTCCCCGTCGTGTAGATAACTACGATACGGGAGGGCTTACCATCTGGCCCCA
GTGCTGCAATGATACCGCGAGACCCACGCTCACCGGCTCCAGATTTATCAGCAATAAACCAGCCAGCCGG
AAGGGCCGAGCGCAGAAGTGGTCCTGCAACTTTATCCGCCTCCATCCAGTCTATTAATTGTTGCCGGGAA
GCTAGAGTAAGTAGTTCGCCAGTTAATAGTTTGCGCAACGTTGTTGCCATTGCTACAGGCATCGTGGTGT
CACGCTCGTCGTTTGGTATGGCTTCATTCAGCTCCGGTTCCCAACGATCAAGGCGAGTTACATGATCCCC
CATGTTGTGCAAAAAAGCGGTTAGCTCCTTCGGTCCTCCGATCGTTGTCAGAAGTAAGTTGGCCGCAGTG
TTATCACTCATGGTTATGGCAGCACTGCATAATTCTCTTACTGTCATGCCATCCGTAAGATGCTTTTCTG
TGACTGGTGAGTACTCAACCAAGTCATTCTGAGAATAGTGTATGCGGCGACCGAGTTGCTCTTGCCCGGC
GTCAATACGGGATAATACCGCGCCACATAGCAGAACTTTAAAAGTGCTCATCATTGGAAAACGTTCTTCG
GGGCGAAAACTCTCAAGGATCTTACCGCTGTTGAGATCCAGTTCGATGTAACCCACTCGTGCACCCAACT
GATCTTCAGCATCTTTTACTTTCACCAGCGTTTCTGGGTGAGCAAAAACAGGAAGGCAAAATGCCGCAAA
AAAGGGAATAAGGGCGACACGGAAATGTTGAATACTCATACTCTTCCTTTTTCAATATTATTGAAGCATT
TATCAGGGTTATTGTCTCATGAGCGGATACATATTTGAATGTATTTAGAAAAATAAACAAATAGGGGTTC
CGCGCACATTTCCCCGAAAAGTGCCACCTGACGTCTAAGAAACCATTATTATCATGACATTAACCTATAA
AAATAGGCGTATCACGAGGCCCTTTCGTC
Features (pLannotate 1.2.2; 15 found; start..end, strand, type, name):
    137..236     +  misc_feature   bom (fragment): basis of mobility region from pBR322
    242..399     -  CDS            lacZα (fragment): LacZα fragment of β-galactosidase; lacZ fragment
    489..620     -  CDS            C9orf85 (fragment): CI085_HUMAN - Experimental evidence at protein level: Swiss-Prot protein existence level 1. From Homo sapiens (Human).
   1029..1736    +  CDS            mNeonGreen: mNeonGreen is a basic (constitutively fluorescent) green/yellow fluorescent protein published in 2013, derived from Branchiostoma lanceolatum. It is reported to be a very rapidly-maturing monomer with moderate acid sensitivity.
   1809..1842    +  protein_bind   lox71: Left element (LE) mutant of loxP (Araki et al., 2010). Cre-mediated recombination occurs in the 8-bp core sequence (GCATACAT). Cre recombinase
   1917..2513    +  CDS            PuroR (fragment): puromycin N-acetyltransferase; pac from Streptomyces; confers resistance to puromycin
   2520..2553    +  protein_bind   lox66: Right element (RE) mutant of loxP (Araki et al., 2010). Cre-mediated recombination occurs in the 8-bp core sequence (GCATACAT). Cre recombinase
   3222..3238    -  protein_bind   lac operator: The lac repressor binds to the lac operator to inhibit transcription in E. coli. This inhibition can be relieved by adding lactose or isopropyl-β-D-thiogalactopyranoside (IPTG). lac repressor encoded by lacI
   3246..3276    -  promoter       lac promoter: promoter for the E. coli lac operon
   3291..3312    -  protein_bind   CAP binding site: CAP binding activates transcription in the presence of cAMP. E. coli catabolite activator protein
   3325..3417    -  CDS            lacI (fragment): lac repressor; lacI; The lac repressor binds to the lac operator to inhibit transcription in E. coli. This inhibition can be relieved by adding lactose or isopropyl-β-D-thiogalactopyranoside (IPTG).
   3600..4188    -  rep_origin     ori: high-copy-number ColE1/pMB1/pBR322/pUC origin of replication
   4359..5219    -  CDS            AmpR: β-lactamase; bla; confers resistance to ampicillin, carbenicillin, and related antibiotics
   5220..5324    -  promoter       AmpR promoter: bla
   5419..35      +  CDS            rop (fragment) (across the origin): Rop protein, which maintains plasmids at low copy number; rop
