[The description below was written by a language model from this plasmid's Addgene catalogue record and pLannotate feature annotations shown in this document.]
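Description:
qTAG-C-mNeon-Puro-TOMM20 is a CRISPR donor template built on the high-copy pUC19 backbone, designed for knock-in tagging of the human TOMM20 gene at its C-terminus. In bacteria it replicates from the ColE1/pUC origin and is selected with ampicillin through the β-lactamase gene and its native promoter. Remnants of the pUC19 cloning region (lacZα fragment, lac promoter, lac operator and CAP binding site) flank the insert. The short bom, rop and lacI fragments reported by the annotation are backbone-derived partial matches rather than functional elements.

The roughly 2.8 kb insert consists of TOMM20 homology arms surrounding an mNeonGreen–2A–puromycin resistance cassette. The arms are not annotated as such in the feature table, and the small "C9orf85" fragment called upstream of the cassette falls within the region presumably occupied by an arm, so it is probably a spurious similarity hit. No mammalian promoter is annotated, consistent with a design in which in-frame integration places mNeonGreen and the puromycin N-acetyltransferase under control of the endogenous TOMM20 promoter. The 2A element named in the record would separate the resistance protein from the TOMM20–mNeonGreen fusion, so puromycin resistance reports correct, expressed insertion. The PuroR coding sequence is bracketed by lox71 and lox66, mutant loxP sites in the same orientation, which should allow Cre-mediated excision of the selection marker after edited cells are isolated, leaving a poorly recombinogenic double-mutant site.

The plasmid is meant to be co-transfected with a companion px330-PITCh-TOMM20 plasmid supplying the sgRNA. The resulting cells express fluorescently tagged TOMM20, an outer mitochondrial membrane protein, at endogenous levels for mitochondria visualization.
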