Addgene plasmid #207790: qTAG-C-mNeon-Puro-TOMM20
Purpose: Donor template for mNeon-2A-Puro insertion into the C-terminus of the TOMM20 locus. For mitochondria visualization. To be co-transfected with sgRNA plasmid px330-PITCh-TOMM20 (Addgene #207789)
Depositing lab: Laurence Pelletier. Publication: qTAG: an adaptable plasmid scaffold for CRISPR-based endogenous tagging. Philip R, Sharma A, Matellan L, Erpf AC, Hsu WH, Tkach JM, Wyatt HDM, Pelletier L. EMBO J. 2024 Dec 12. doi: 10.1038/s44318-024-00337-5. PubMed 39668248.
Backbone
  Vector backbone: pUC19
  Backbone manufacturer: Invitrogen
  Backbone size w/o insert (bp): 2686
  Vector type: Mammalian Expression, CRISPR ; Donor Template
  Selectable markers: Puromycin
Growth in bacteria
  Bacterial resistance: Ampicillin, 100 μg/mL
  Growth temperature: 37°C
  Growth strain: DH5alpha
  Copy number: High Copy
Gene/Insert
  Gene/Insert name: TOMM20 Homology Arms flanking a mNeon-Puro Cassette (alt name: TOMM20)
  Species: H. sapiens (human)
  Insert size (bp): 2778
  Entrez Gene: TOMM20 (a.k.a. MAS20, MOM19, TOM20)
  Cloning method: Unknown
  Sequencing primers: 5′ CTGCAAGGCGATTAAGTTGGGTAAC; 3′ GGCTCGTATGTTGTGTGGAATTGT
Terms and licenses: Academic/Nonprofit Terms; Industry Terms: Not Available to Industry
Depositor comments: To be co-transfected with sgRNA plasmid px330-PITCh-TOMM20 (Addgene #207789): https://www.addgene.org/207789 . Please visit https://www.biorxiv.org/content/10.1101/2023.11.01.565029v3 for bioRxiv preprint.
How to cite: qTAG-C-mNeon-Puro-TOMM20 was a gift from Laurence Pelletier (Addgene plasmid # 207790 ; http://n2t.net/addgene:207790 ; RRID:Addgene_207790)
